>Addgene plasmid #44212 | pEGFP(C1)-RepoMan | depositor partial sequence | sequence record 64279 | Covers the N term part of the insert by using pEGFP-C1 forward primer
NNNNNNNNNNNNNNNNNNNNNNNNNNNNNNNNNNNNNNNNGGACTCNNATCTCGAGCTCAAGCTTCGAAT
TCTGCAGTCGACGGTACCATGGATGCCAATTCAAAAGACAAGCCCCCTGAAACCAAGGAGTCTGCAATGA
ATAATGCTGGAAATGCCTCTTTCATTTTGGGAACTGGGAAGATTGTGACTCCTCAGAAGCATGCCGAATT
ACCTCCTAATCCTTGCACACCAGATACTTTTAAATCACCTTTGAACTTTTCCACAGTAACCGTAGAGCAA
TTGGGAATTACACCTGAAAGCTTTGTTAGGAACTCTGCAGGAAAGTCATCATCCTACCTTAAAAAATGTA
GACGACGTTCTGCAGTCGGTGCTCGGGGCTCTCCTGAAACAAACCATCTGATTCGTTTCATTGCTCGGCA
GCAAAATATAAAGAATGCTAGGAAATCTCCTTTGGCACAAGATTCTCCTTCCCAGGGCAGCCCTGCACTG
TATCGAAATGTTAACACTTTAAGAGAACGAATATCAGCCTTCCAGTCAGCTTTTCACTCCATAAAGGAAA
ACGAGAAAATGACCGGCTGTCTGGAATTCTCAGAGGCAGGAAAAGAGTCCGAGATGACAGACTTGACCAG
AAAGGAAGGTCTCAGCGCTTGCCAGCAGTCTGGGTTCCCTGCAGTGTTGTCCTCCAAACGTCGGAGAATA
TCCTATCAGAGAGACTCTGATGAAAATCTGACGGATGCTGAAGGAAAAGTAATTGGTCTCCAGATATTCA
ATATTGATACAGACNNNNNCATNNNNNNNNNNNNAACNNNNNNTNNNNNNNNNNCTNNNNNNANNNNNNT
AANNNNNNNNNNNNNNNNNNNNNNNNNNNNNNNTNNNNNNNNNNNNNNNNNNNNNNNNNNNNNCCCCCNN
NNNNNNNNNNNNNNNNNNNNNNN
