>Addgene plasmid #44212 | pEGFP(C1)-RepoMan | depositor partial sequence | sequence record 64280 | Covers the C term part of the insert by using pEGFP-C1 reverse primer
NNNNNNNNNNNNNNNNNNGNTNNNNNNNNNTTTGTGATGCTATTGCTTTATTTGTAACCATTATAAGCTG
CAATAAACAAGTTAACAACAACAATTGCATTCATTTTATGTTTCAGGTTCAGGGGGAGGTGTGGGAGGTT
TTTTAAAGCAAGTAAAACCTCTACAAATGTGGTATGGCTGATTATGATCAGTTATCTAGATCCGGTGGAT
CCCTGCTTTCTTTCTCCATTATGTTCAATCCTTTCCAAGGCAGTCAGAGAGCTCTCTCCCTTCCCATTAA
GAGAGGATCTTCTCCGGTAGCCTTTGAACTGGGAAGTGGCTTTAGTATTTGCAAGTGTAGATATACAAAA
GCTCTTCCTCCTCTTACCAGGTTCATCGGAAGAACCAGCAGCAGGGCCCTGGCTGTTTTCTGGATCTGAG
ACGGGAGGTGCCATCTGCGGTTTTTGTCTGGAGGACACAGTTTCTTTTATGGGAGACATACTTTCAAATC
CACTGCTGTCAAATGTACATATTGTTCTTCTTTTGGCTTTTTGGGAAGTGGAAGGAAGTGGAAGTGAAAT
CCATACAAGACCTTCGTTTTCTAAATCCTTCTGTAGCCTCGTGCTACGTCGCACTTTGGTTTCACTATTT
CTCCTCTGAAAGGTTTGCTCAATGGCATCAGACAAATCTTTAAACAGTTCNNAATTTTCTAAACTAATTT
CTACAGAGCTGCCCACACTGGAGGATGGTGTGTGATTTCCATTTTTTTCCAAATGTAAANNNNNNCCATC
NNNATAACACATGGAACGTCTTNNNTCNNNCCTGTCTCTGCAACTCACAAACACTGCTACTTTCNNNNNG
TTNNNNNNNNNNNNNNNNNNNCTGNNNNNNNNANNNNNNTNNNNNNNNNNNNTNNNANNNNNNNNNNNNN
NNNNNNNNNNNNNNNNNNNTNNNNNANNTTNNNNNNNNNNNAANNNNNNNNNNNTNNNNNNNNTTTTNNN
NNNNNGNNNNNNNNNNNNNNANNNNNNNNNNNNNNNNNNNTTTNNNNNNNNNNNNNNNNNNNTNTNAAN
