>Addgene plasmid #44212 | pEGFP(C1)-RepoMan | addgene partial sequence | sequence record 67517 | CMV-F 5'-CGCAAATGGGCGGTAGGCGTG-3'
GTGAACCGTCAGATCCGCTAGCGCTACCGGTCGCCACCATGGTGAGCAAGGGCGAGGAGCTGTTCACCGG
GGTGGTGCCCATCCTGGTCGAGCTGGACGGCGACGTAAACGGCCACAAGTTCAGCGTGTCCGGCGAGGGC
GAGGGCGATGCCACCTACGGCAAGCTGACCCTGAAGTTCATCTGCACCACCGGCAAGCTGCCCGTGCCCT
GGCCCACCCTCGTGACCACCCTGACCTACGGCGTGCAGTGCTTCAGCCGCTACCCCGACCACATGAAGCA
GCACGACTTCTTCAAGTCCGCCATGCCCGAAGGCTACGTCCAGGAGCGCACCATCTTCTTCAAGGACGAC
GGCAACTACAAGACCCGCGCCGAGGTGAAGTTCGAGGGCGACACCCTGGTGAACCGCATCGAGCTGAAGG
GCATCGACTTCAAGGAGGACGGCAACATCCTGGGGCACAAGCTGGAGTACAACTACAACAGCCACAACGT
CTATATCATGGCCGACAAGCAGAAGAACGGCATCAAGGTGAACTTCAAGATCCGCCACAACATCGAGGAC
GGCAGCGTGCAGCTCGCCGACCACTACCAGCAGAACACCCCCATCGGCGACGGCCCCGTGCTGCTGCCCG
ACAACCACTACCTGAGCACCCAGTCCGCCCTGAGCAAAGACCCCAACGAGAAGCGCGATCACATGGTCCT
GCTGGAGTTCGTGACCGCCGCCGGGATCACTCTCGGCATGGACGAGCTGTACAAGTCCGGACTCAGATCT
CGAGCTCAAGCTTCGAATTCTGCAGTCGACGGTACCATGGATGCCAATTCAAAAGACAAGCCCCCTGAAA
CCAAGGAGTCTGCAATGAATAATGCTGGAAATGCCTCTTT
