>Addgene plasmid #44212 | pEGFP(C1)-RepoMan | addgene partial sequence | sequence record 67534 | hCDCA2-F 5'-tgtcaggtcaccagctactc-3'
CTTCGTTCTGTACTGAAGAAACCCTCTGTTAAGATGTGTCTAGAGAGCTTACAGGAACACTGTAACAACC
TCTATGATGATGATGGGACTCATCCGAGCTTAATCTCAAATCTCCCAAACTGTTGCAAAGAGAAAGAAGC
AGAAGATGAAGAAAATTTTGAAGCACCTGCCTTTCTAAATATGAGGAAGAGGAAGAGAGTTACTTTTGGA
GAGGACTTAAGCCCGGAAGTGTTTGATGAATCTTTGCCAGCAAATACTCCATTGCGTAAAGGAGGAACAC
CTGTTTGTAAAAAAGACTTCAGTGGTCTCAGTTCCCTGCTGCTTGAGCAGTCACCTGTTCCTGAGCCATT
ACCTCAACCAGATTTTGATGACAAGGGGGAGAATCTTGAAAACATAGAACCACTTCAAGTATCATTTGCC
GTTCTCAGTTCTCCTAATAAATCATCAATCTCTGAGACCCTTTCAGGCACTGATACCTTTAGTTCTTCAA
ATAACCATGAGAAAATATCCTCTCCTAAAGTTGGTAGAATAACAAGGACTTCTAACAGAAGAAATCAATT
GGTCAGTGTTGTAGAAGAGAGTGTTTGCAACTTATTGAATACAGAAGTTCAGCCTTGTAAAGAAAAGAAA
ATTAATAGGAGGAAGTCTCAAGAAACAAAGTGTACAAAGAGAGCACTTCCTAAGAAGAGTCAGGTTTTAA
AAAGTTGCAGAAAGAAGAAAGGAAAGGGAAAGAAAAGTGTTCAGAAATCTTTATATGGGGAAAGAGACAT
TGCTTCTAAGAAGCCCCTCCTCAGTCCTATTCCCGAGCTGCCTGAAGTCCC
