[The description below was written by a language model from this plasmid's Addgene catalogue record.]
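Description:
pEGFP(C1)-RepoMan is a mammalian expression plasmid built on the Clontech pEGFP-C1 backbone, carrying the human CDCA2 coding sequence (also known as Repo-Man or PPP1R81). The roughly 3.1 kb insert was placed by restriction cloning between the Asp718 and BamHI sites of the multiple cloning site, downstream of the GFP open reading frame. The result is a fusion protein with GFP at the N terminus of Repo-Man, and a total plasmid size of about 7.8 kb. The record does not say whether the cloning sites survived ligation. Transcription of the fusion is driven by the CMV promoter, a strong constitutive promoter suited to transient or stable expression in a wide range of mammalian cell lines.

The plasmid is maintained in E. coli at high copy number under kanamycin selection. In mammalian cells the recorded selectable marker is neomycin resistance, so stably expressing lines can be selected with G418. In the pEGFP-C1 design, a single resistance cassette usually serves both hosts. No feature table was supplied, however, so details such as the origins of replication and polyadenylation signals are not documented in this record.

The associated publication describes Repo-Man as a factor that recruits protein phosphatase 1 gamma to chromatin and is essential for cell viability. Consistent with that work, the construct suits fluorescence imaging of Repo-Man localisation in live or fixed cells, for example to follow its association with chromatin. The GFP moiety can also serve as an affinity handle for recovering the fusion protein and its interacting partners.
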