Addgene plasmid #44212: pEGFP(C1)-RepoMan
Depositing lab: Angus Lamond & Laura Trinkle-Mulcahy. Depositing organization: University of Dundee. Publication: Repo-Man recruits PP1 gamma to chromatin and is essential for cell viability. Trinkle-Mulcahy L, Andersen J, Lam YW, Moorhead G, Mann M, Lamond AI. J Cell Biol. 2006 Feb 27;172(5):679-92. Epub 2006 Feb 21. 10.1083/jcb.200508154 PubMed 16492807.
Backbone
  Vector backbone: pEGFP-C1
  Backbone manufacturer: Clontech
  Backbone size w/o insert (bp): 4700
  Total vector size (bp): 7772
  Vector type: Mammalian Expression
  Selectable markers: Neomycin (select with G418)
Growth in bacteria
  Bacterial resistance: Kanamycin, 50 μg/mL
  Growth temperature: 37°C
  Growth strain: DH5alpha
  Copy number: High Copy
Gene/Insert
  Gene/Insert name: RepoMan (alt name: CDCA2)
  Species: H. sapiens (human)
  Insert size (bp): 3072
  GenBank ID: NM_152562
  Entrez Gene: CDCA2 (a.k.a. PPP1R81, Repo-Man)
  Promoter: CMV
  Tag / fusion protein: GFP (N terminal on backbone)
  Cloning method: Restriction Enzyme; 5′ cloning site Asp718 (unknown if destroyed); 3′ cloning site BamH1 (unknown if destroyed)
  Sequencing primers: 5′ TGGTCCTGCTGGAGTTCGTGACC; 3′ GTTTGGACAAACCACAACTAGAATGCAG
Terms and licenses: Academic/Nonprofit Terms; Industry Terms: Not Available to Industry
How to cite: pEGFP(C1)-RepoMan was a gift from Angus Lamond & Laura Trinkle-Mulcahy (Addgene plasmid # 44212 ; http://n2t.net/addgene:44212 ; RRID:Addgene_44212)
